>Addgene plasmid #54032 | mEmerald-CD151-7 | depositor partial sequence | sequence record 84218 | insert sequence
GCGCTACCGGTCGCCACCATGGTGAGCAAGGGCGAGGAGCTGTTCACCGGGGTGGTGCCCATCCTGGTCG
AGCTGGACGGCGACGTAAACGGCCACAAGTTCAGCGTGTCCGGCGAGGGCGAGGGCGATGCCACCTACGG
CAAGCTGACCCTGAAGTTCATCTGCACCACCGGCAAGCTGCCCGTGCCCTGGCCCACCCTCGTGACCACC
TTGACCTACGGCGTGCAGTGCTTCGCCCGCTACCCCGACCACATGAAGCAGCACGACTTCTTCAAGTCCG
CCATGCCCGAAGGCTACGTCCAGGAGCGCACCATCTTCTTCAAGGACGACGGCAACTACAAGACCCGCGC
CGAGGTGAAGTTCGAGGGCGACACCCTGGTGAACCGCATCGAGCTGAAGGGCATCGACTTCAAGGAGGAC
GGCAACATCCTGGGGCACAAGCTGGAGTACAACTACAACAGCCACAAGGTCTATATCACCGCCGACAAGC
AGAAGAACGGCATCAAGGTGAACTTCAAGACCCGCCACAACATCGAGGACGGCAGCGTGCAGCTCGCCGA
CCACTACCAGCAGAACACCCCCATCGGCGACGGCCCCGTGCTGCTGCCCGACAACCACTACCTGAGCACC
CAGTCCAAGCTGAGCAAAGACCCCAACGAGAAGCGCGATCACATGGTCCTGCTGGAGTTCGTGACCGCCG
CCGGGATCACTCTCGGCATGGACGAGCTGTACAAGTCCGGACTCAGATCTGGCGGTATGGGTGAGTTCAA
CGAGAAGAAGACAACATGTGGCACCGTTTGCCTCAAGTACCTGCTGTTTACCTACAATTGCTGCTTCTGG
CTGGCTGGCCTGGCTGTCATGGCAGTGGGCATCTGGACGCTGGCCCTCAAGAGTGACTACATCAGCCTGC
TGGCCTCAGGCACCTACCTGGCCACAGCCTACATCCTGGTGGTGGCGGGCACTGTCGTCATGGTGACTGG
GGTCTTGGGCTGCTGCGCCACCTTCAAGGAGCGTCGGAACCTGCTGCGCCTGTACTTCATCCTGCTCCTC
ATCATCTTTCTGCTGGAGATCATCGCTGGTATCCTCGCCTACGCCTACTACCAGCAGCTGAACACGGAGC
TCAAGGAGAACCTGAAGGACACCATGACCAAGCGCTACCACCAGCCGGGCCATGAGGCTGTGACCAGCGC
TGTGGACCAGCTGCAGCAGGAGTTCCACTGCTGTGGCAGCAACAACTCACAGGACTGGCGAGACAGTGAG
TGGATCCGCTCACAGGAGGCCGGTGGCCGTGTGGTCCCAGACAGCTGCTGCAAGACGGTGGTGGCTCTTT
GTGGACAGCGAGACCATGCCTCCAACATCTACAAGGTGGAGGGCGGCTGCATCACCAAGTTGGAGACCTT
CATCCAGGAGCACCTGAGGGTCATTGGGGCTGTGGGGATCGGCATTGCCTGTGTGCAGGTCTTTGGCATG
ATCTTCACGTGCTGCCTGTACAGGAGTCTCAAGCTGGAGCACTACTGAGAATTCTGCAGTCGACGGTACC
GCGGGCCCGGGATCCACCGGATCTAGATAACTGATCATAATCAGCC
