>Addgene plasmid #54032 | mEmerald-CD151-7 | addgene partial sequence | sequence record 89328 | EGFP-C 5'-CATGGTCCTGCTGGAGTTCGTG-3'
GGACGAGCTGTACAAGTCCGGACTCAGATCTGGCGGTATGGGTGAGTTCAACGAGAAGAAGACAACATGT
GGCACCGTTTGCCTCAAGTACCTGCTGTTTACCTACAATTGCTGCTTCTGGCTGGCTGGCCTGGCTGTCA
TGGCAGTGGGCATCTGGACGCTGGCCCTCAAGAGTGACTACATCAGCCTGCTGGCCTCAGGCACCTACCT
GGCCACAGCCTACATCCTGGTGGTGGCGGGCACTGTCGTCATGGTGACTGGGGTCTTGGGCTGCTGCGCC
ACCTTCAAGGAGCGTCGGAACCTGCTGCGCCTGTACTTCATCCTGCTCCTCATCATCTTTCTGCTGGAGA
TCATCGCTGGTATCCTCGCCTACGCCTACTACCAGCAGCTGAACACGGAGCTCAAGGAGAACCTGAAGGA
CACCATGACCAAGCGCTACCACCAGCCGGGCCATGAGGCTGTGACCAGCGCTGTGGACCAGCTGCAGCAG
GAGTTCCACTGCTGTGGCAGCAACAACTCACAGGACTGGCGAGACAGTGAGTGGATCCGCTCACAGGAGG
CCGGTGGCCGTGTGGTCCCAGACAGCTGCTGCAAGACGGTGGTGGCTCTTTGTGGACAGCGAGACCATGC
CTCCAACATCTACAAGGTGGAGGGCGGCTGCATCACCAAGTTGGAGACCTTCATCCAGGAGCACCTGAGG
GTCATTGGGGCTGTGGGGATCGGCATTGCCTGTGTGCAGGTCTTTGGCATGATCTTCACGTGCTGCCTGT
ACAGGAGTCTCAAGCTGGAGCACTACTGAGAATTCTGCAGTCGACGGTACCGCGGGCCCGGGATCCACCG
GATCTAGATAACTGATCATAATCAGCCATACCACATTTGTAGAGGTTTTACTTGCTTTAAAAAACCTCCC
ACACCTCCCCCTGAACCTGAAACATAAAATGAATGCAATTGTTGTTGTTAACTTGTTTATTGCAGCTTAT
AATGGTTACAAATAAAGCAATAGCATCACAAATTTC
