[The description below was written by a language model from this plasmid's Addgene catalogue record.]
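Description:
mEmerald-CD151-7 is a mammalian expression plasmid that produces human CD151, a tetraspanin family membrane protein (also known as TSPAN24, PETA-3 or SFA1), as a fusion to the green fluorescent protein mEmerald. It is built on an mEmerald backbone of about 4.75 kb without the insert. The fluorescent protein is supplied by the backbone and sits at the N terminus of CD151. Expression of the fusion is driven by the CMV promoter, a strong constitutive promoter in most mammalian cell lines. The listed 3′ sequencing primer suggests that an SV40 polyadenylation signal lies downstream of the open reading frame. The "7" in the name may denote the length of the linker between the two proteins, but the record does not explain it, and the cloning method is recorded as unknown.

The plasmid is maintained in E. coli as a high-copy construct under kanamycin selection. In mammalian cells it carries a neomycin resistance marker, so G418 can be used to select stably expressing cells. No feature table is provided, so the origin of replication and other backbone elements are not documented here.

The construct is intended as a localization marker for fluorescence microscopy. The fusion labels the tetraspanin and membrane compartments where CD151 resides, with mEmerald excitation at 487 nm and emission at 509 nm, which is compatible with standard GFP filter sets. Typical applications would include live-cell or fixed-cell imaging of CD151 distribution and trafficking at the plasma membrane, and use as a green membrane reference alongside other fluorescently tagged proteins.
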