Addgene plasmid #54032: mEmerald-CD151-7
Purpose: Localization: Tetraspanin/Membrane, Excitation: 487, Emission: 509
Depositing lab: Michael Davidson. Depositing organization: Florida State University, Tallahassee.
Backbone
  Vector backbone: mEmerald
  Backbone size w/o insert (bp): 4750
  Vector type: Mammalian Expression
  Selectable markers: Neomycin (select with G418)
Growth in bacteria
  Bacterial resistance: Kanamycin, 50 μg/mL
  Growth temperature: 37°C
  Growth strain: DH5alpha
  Copy number: High Copy
Gene/Insert
  Gene/Insert name: CD151 (alt name: NM_001039490.1)
  Species: H. sapiens (human)
  Entrez Gene: CD151 (a.k.a. EBS7, GP27, MER2, PETA-3, RAPH, SFA1, TSPAN24)
  Promoter: CMV
  Tag / fusion protein: mEmerald (N terminal on backbone)
  Cloning method: Unknown
  Sequencing primers: 5′ CMV-F; 3′ SV40pA-R
Terms and licenses: Academic/Nonprofit Terms; Industry Terms
Depositor comments: . Excitation = 487; Emission = 509. Localization data: Tetraspanin/Membrane
How to cite: mEmerald-CD151-7 was a gift from Michael Davidson (Addgene plasmid # 54032 ; http://n2t.net/addgene:54032 ; RRID:Addgene_54032)
